>Addgene plasmid #45476 | pTLPflaG-small | addgene partial sequence | sequence record 64813 | GFPfusionREV 5'-CTCCACTGACAGAAAATTTG-3'
GTGAAAAGTTCTTCTCCTTTACTCATATGTATATCTCCTTCTTAAATCTAGACCTGAATCCCTGGTATGG
GACATTTGTAATTCAGTAAATTCGATTTATTGTTGTGAATTTACTGTACCCGATTTAGTTATCGGAAATA
GTGAAAAAAACTTTAGTTCCGAAAGCGCTTTTTTGAAAAGTCGCAAAGGATCCGCGGCCGCCCGGGCCCG
GTACCGAATTCGTAATCATGGTCATAGCTGTTTCCTGTGTGAAATTGTTATCCGCTCACAATTCCACACA
ACATACGAGCCGGAAGCATAAAGTGTAAAGCCTGGGGTGCCTAATGAGTGAGCTAACTCACATTAATTGC
GTTGCGCTCACTGCCCGCTTTCCAGTCGGGAAACCTGTCGTGCCAGCTGCATTAATGAATCGGCCAACGC
GCGGGGAGAGGCGGTTTGCGTATTGGGCGCTCTTCCGCTTCCTCGCTCACTGACTCGCTGCGCTCGGTCG
TTCGGCTGCGGCGAGCGGTATCAGCTCACTCAAAGGCGGTAATACGGTTATCCACAGAATCAGGGGATAA
CGCAGGAAAGAACATGTGAGCAAAAGGCCAGCAAAAGGCCAGGAACCGTAAAAAGGCCGCGTTGCTGGCG
TTTTTCCATAGGCTCCGCCCCCCTGACGAGCATCACAAAAATCGACGCTCAAGTCAGAGGTGGCGAAACC
CGACAGGACTATAAAGATACCAGGCGTTTCCCCCTGGAAGCTCCCTCGTGCGCTCTCCTGTTCCGACCCT
GCCGCTTACCGGATACCTGTCCGCCTTTCTC
