>Addgene plasmid #45476 | pTLPflaG-small | addgene partial sequence | sequence record 65314 | m13-Rev
TTTGCGACTTTTCAAAAAAGCGCTTTCGGAACTAAAGTTTTTTTCACTATTTCCGATAACTAAATCGGGT
ACAGTAAATTCACAACAATAAATCGAATTTACTGAATTACAAATGTCCCATACCAGGGATTCAGGTCTAG
ATTTAAGAAGGAGATATACATATGAGTAAAGGAGAAGAACTTTTCACTGGAGTTGTCCCAATTCTTGTTG
AATTAGATGGTGATGTTAATGGGCACAAATTTTCTGTCAGTGGAGAGGGTGAAGGTGATGCAACATACGG
AAAACTTACCCTTAAATTTATTTGCACTACTGGAAAACTACCTGTTCCATGGCCAACACTTGTCACTACT
TTCGGTTATGGTGTTCAATGCTTTGCGAGATACCCAGATCATATGAAACAGCATGACTTTTTCAAGAGTG
CCATGCCCGAAGGTTATGTACAGGAAAGAACTATATTTTTCAAAGATGACGGGAACTACAAGACACGTGC
TGAAGTCAAGTTTGAAGGTGATACCCTTGTTAATAGAATCGAGTTAAAAGGTATTGATTTTAAAGAAGAT
GGAAACATTCTTGGACACAAATTGGAATACAACTATAACTCACACAATGTATACATCATGGCAGACAAAC
AAAAGAATGGAATCAAAGTTAACTTCAAAATTAGACACAACATTGAAGATGGAAGCGTTCAACTAGCAGA
CCATTATCAACAAAATACTCCAATTGGCGATGGCCCTGTCCTTTTACCAGACAACCATTACCTGTCCACA
CAATCTGCCCTTTCG
