[The description below was written by a language model from this plasmid's Addgene catalogue record.]
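Description:
pTLPflaG-small is a bacterial expression plasmid of about 5.6 kb built on the pTLP6 backbone, which the depositor describes as a ColE1 replicon. It is propagated in standard E. coli cloning strains such as DH5alpha and selected with chloramphenicol. The copy number is recorded as unknown. No feature table accompanies the entry, so the exact positions and identities of the resistance gene, the origin and any other backbone elements cannot be confirmed beyond these catalogue fields.

The payload is a flaA-GFP cassette of roughly 1 kb (also listed under the alternative name MB360). It was excised from a parent plasmid called pflaG as a BamHI/SphI fragment and ligated into the approximately 4.6 kb BamHI/SphI fragment of pTLP6. Whether the two cloning sites survived is not recorded. The record does not say whether the cassette is a transcriptional fusion of the flaA promoter region to GFP or a translational fusion to flagellin coding sequence, and it names no separate promoter or GFP variant. The small size of the fragment and the "fusion" sequencing primer fit flaA upstream sequence driving a GFP reporter, but this is an inference rather than a stated fact.

The associated publication concerns how Legionella pneumophila coordinates virulence with entry into stationary phase through ppGpp. In that setting, a flaA-GFP construct would typically serve as a fluorescent readout of flagellin gene expression, a trait linked to the stationary-phase, transmissive state of the bacterium. The "small" designation appears to mark this as a compact ColE1-based version of the original pflaG reporter.
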