Addgene plasmid #45476: pTLPflaG-small
Depositing lab: Michele Swanson. Depositing organization: University of Michigan. Publication: Co-ordination of legionella pneumophila virulence with entry into stationary phase by ppGpp. Hammer BK, Swanson MS. Mol Microbiol. 1999 Aug;33(4):721-31. 10.1046/j.1365-2958.1999.01519.x PubMed 10447882.
Backbone
  Vector backbone: pTLP6
  Backbone size w/o insert (bp): 4600
  Total vector size (bp): 5600
  Vector type: Bacterial Expression
Growth in bacteria
  Bacterial resistance: Chloramphenicol, 25 μg/mL
  Growth temperature: 37°C
  Growth strain: DH5alpha
  Growth instructions: Use Chloramphenicol at 10ug/mL.
  Copy number: Unknown
Gene/Insert
  Gene/Insert name: flaA-GFP (alt name: MB360)
  Cloning method: Restriction Enzyme; 5′ cloning site BamHI (unknown if destroyed); 3′ cloning site SphI (unknown if destroyed)
  Sequencing primers: 5′ n/a; 3′ GFPfusionREV
Terms and licenses: Academic/Nonprofit Terms; Industry Terms: Not Available to Industry
Depositor comments: The ~1kb BamHI/SphI flaAGFP fragment from pflaG into the ~4.6kb BamHI/SphI fragment of the ColE1 replicon pTLP6.
How to cite: pTLPflaG-small was a gift from Michele Swanson (Addgene plasmid # 45476 ; http://n2t.net/addgene:45476 ; RRID:Addgene_45476)
